>Addgene plasmid #132133 | pDONR221_SLC35F1 | addgene full sequence | sequence record 265826 | Addgene NGS Result
CTTTCCTGCGTTATCCCCTGATTCTGTGGATAACCGTATTACCGCCTTTGAGTGAGCTGATACCGCTCGC
CGCAGCCGAACGACCGAGCGCAGCGAGTCAGTGAGCGAGGAAGCGGAAGAGCGCCCAATACGCAAACCGC
CTCTCCCCGCGCGTTGGCCGATTCATTAATGCAGCTGGCACGACAGGTTTCCCGACTGGAAAGCGGGCAG
TGAGCGCAACGCAATTAATACGCGTACCGCTAGCCAGGAAGAGTTTGTAGAAACGCAAAAAGGCCATCCG
TCAGGATGGCCTTCTGCTTAGTTTGATGCCTGGCAGTTTATGGCGGGCGTCCTGCCCGCCACCCTCCGGG
CCGTTGCTTCACAACGTTCAAATCCGCTCCCGGCGGATTTGTCCTACTCAGGAGAGCGTTCACCGACAAA
CAACAGATAAAACGAAAGGCCCAGTCTTCCGACTGAGCCTTTCGTTTTATTTGATGCCTGGCAGTTCCCT
ACTCTCGCGTTAACGCTAGCATGGATGTTTTCCCAGTCACGACGTTGTAAAACGACGGCCAGTCTTAAGC
TCGGGCCCCAAATAATGATTTTATTTTGACTGATAGTGACCTGTTCGTTGCAACACATTGATGAGCAATG
CTTTTTTATAATGCCAACTTTGTACAAAAAAGCAGGCTCCACCATGATCCCCCCTGAGCAGCCTCAGCAG
CAGCTGCAGCCACCATCTCCAGCACCTCCAAACCACGTGGTGACCACAATCGAGAATCTGCCTGCAGAGG
GATCCGGAGGAGGAGGATCCCTGTCTGCCAGCTCCAGGGCAGGCGTGCGCCAGAGGATCAGAAAGGTGCT
GAACCGCGAGATGCTGATCTCTGTGGCCCTGGGACAGGTGCTGAGCCTGCTGATCTGCGGCATCGGCCTG
ACATCTAAGTACCTGAGCGAGGACTTTCACGCCAACACCCCAGTGTTCCAGAGCTTTCTGAATTACATCC
TGCTGTTCCTGGTGTATACCACAACCCTGGCCGTGAGGCAGGGAGAGGAGAACCTGCTGGCCATCCTGCG
GAGAAGGTGGTGGAAGTACATGATCCTGGGCCTGATCGACCTGGAGGCCAATTATCTGGTGGTGAAGGCC
TACCAGTATACAACCCTGACATCCATCCAGCTGCTGGATTGTTTTGTGATCCCCGTGGTCATCCTGCTGT
CTTGGTTCTTTCTGCTGATCCGGTATAAGGCCGTGCACTTCATCGGCATCGTGGTGTGCATCCTGGGCAT
GGGCTGTATGGTGGGCGCCGACGTGCTGGTGGGCAGACACCAGGGAGCAGGAGAGAACAAGCTGGTGGGC
GATCTGCTGGTGCTGGGAGGAGCCACACTGTACGGCATCTCTAACGTGTGGGAGGAGTATATCATCAGGA
CCCTGAGCCGCGTGGAGTTTCTGGGCATGATCGGCCTGTTCGGCGCCTTCTTTTCCGGCATCCAGCTGGC
CATCATGGAGCACAAGGAGCTGCTGAAGGTGCCCTGGGACTGGCAGATCGGCCTGCTGTACGTGGGCTTC
TCCGCCTGCATGTTTGGCCTGTATTCTTTCATGCCTGTGGTCATCAAGAAGACCAGCGCCACCAGCGTGA
ACCTGAGCCTGCTGACAGCCGATCTGTACTCCCTGTTTTGTGGCCTGTTCCTGTTTCACTACAAGTTCAG
CGGCCTGTATCTGCTGTCCTTCTTTACCATCCTGATCGGCCTGGTGCTGTACTCTAGCACAAGCACCTAT
ATCGCCCAGGACCCACGGGTGTACAAGCAGTTCAGAAATCCCTCCGGCCCTGTGGTGGATCTGCCAACAA
CCGCCCAGGTGGAGCCCTCCGTGACATATACCTCTCTGGGACAGGAGACCGAGGAGGAGCCACACGTGCG
GGTGGCCGACCCAGCTTTCTTGTACAAAGTTGGCATTATAAGAAAGCATTGCTTATCAATTTGTTGCAAC
GAACAGGTCACTATCAGTCAAAATAAAATCATTATTTGCCATCCAGCTGATATCCCCTATAGTGAGTCGT
ATTACATGGTCATAGCTGTTTCCTGGCAGCTCTGGCCCGTGTCTCAAAATCTCTGATGTTACATTGCACA
AGATAAAAATATATCATCATGAACAATAAAACTGTCTGCTTACATAAACAGTAATACAAGGGGTGTTATG
AGCCATATTCAACGGGAAACGTCGAGGCCGCGATTAAATTCCAACATGGATGCTGATTTATATGGGTATA
AATGGGCTCGCGATAATGTCGGGCAATCAGGTGCGACAATCTATCGCTTGTATGGGAAGCCCGATGCGCC
AGAGTTGTTTCTGAAACATGGCAAAGGTAGCGTTGCCAATGATGTTACAGATGAGATGGTCAGACTAAAC
TGGCTGACGGAATTTATGCCTCTTCCGACCATCAAGCATTTTATCCGTACTCCTGATGATGCATGGTTAC
TCACCACTGCGATCCCCGGAAAAACAGCATTCCAGGTATTAGAAGAATATCCTGATTCAGGTGAAAATAT
TGTTGATGCGCTGGCAGTGTTCCTGCGCCGGTTGCATTCGATTCCTGTTTGTAATTGTCCTTTTAACAGC
GATCGCGTATTTCGTCTCGCTCAGGCGCAATCACGAATGAATAACGGTTTGGTTGATGCGAGTGATTTTG
ATGACGAGCGTAATGGCTGGCCTGTTGAACAAGTCTGGAAAGAAATGCATAAACTTTTGCCATTCTCACC
GGATTCAGTCGTCACTCATGGTGATTTCTCACTTGATAACCTTATTTTTGACGAGGGGAAATTAATAGGT
TGTATTGATGTTGGACGAGTCGGAATCGCAGACCGATACCAGGATCTTGCCATCCTATGGAACTGCCTCG
GTGAGTTTTCTCCTTCATTACAGAAACGGCTTTTTCAAAAATATGGTATTGATAATCCTGATATGAATAA
ATTGCAGTTTCATTTGATGCTCGATGAGTTTTTCTAATCAGAATTGGTTAATTGGTTGTAACACTGGCAG
AGCATTACGCTGACTTGACGGGACGGCGCAAGCTCATGACCAAAATCCCTTAACGTGAGTTACGCGTCGT
TCCACTGAGCGTCAGACCCCGTAGAAAAGATCAAAGGATCTTCTTGAGATCCTTTTTTTCTGCGCGTAAT
CTGCTGCTTGCAAACAAAAAAACCACCGCTACCAGCGGTGGTTTGTTTGCCGGATCAAGAGCTACCAACT
CTTTTTCCGAAGGTAACTGGCTTCAGCAGAGCGCAGATACCAAATACTGTTCTTCTAGTGTAGCCGTAGT
TAGGCCACCACTTCAAGAACTCTGTAGCACCGCCTACATACCTCGCTCTGCTAATCCTGTTACCAGTGGC
TGCTGCCAGTGGCGATAAGTCGTGTCTTACCGGGTTGGACTCAAGACGATAGTTACCGGATAAGGCGCAG
CGGTCGGGCTGAACGGGGGGTTCGTGCACACAGCCCAGCTTGGAGCGAACGACCTACACCGAACTGAGAT
ACCTACAGCGTGAGCTATGAGAAAGCGCCACGCTTCCCGAAGGGAGAAAGGCGGACAGGTATCCGGTAAG
CGGCAGGGTCGGAACAGGAGAGCGCACGAGGGAGCTTCCAGGGGGAAACGCCTGGTATCTTTATAGTCCT
GTCGGGTTTCGCCACCTCTGACTTGAGCGTCGATTTTTGTGATGCTCGTCAGGGGGGCGGAGCCTATGGA
AAAACGCCAGCAACGCGGCCTTTTTACGGTTCCTGGCCTTTTGCTGGCCTTTTGCTCACATGTT
Features (pLannotate 1.2.2; 10 found; start..end, strand, type, name):
    121..213     +  CDS            lacI (fragment): lac repressor; lacI; The lac repressor binds to the lac operator to inhibit transcription in E. coli. This inhibition can be relieved by adding lactose or isopropyl-β-D-thiogalactopyranoside (IPTG).
    268..295     -  terminator     rrnB T2 terminator: transcription terminator T2 from the E. coli rrnB gene
    427..470     +  terminator     rrnB T1 terminator: Escherichia coli rrnB; transcription terminator T1 from the E. coli rrnB gene
    517..553     -  CDS            lacZα (fragment): LacZα fragment of β-galactosidase; lacZ fragment
    569..668     +  protein_bind   attL1: mutant version of attL; recombination site for the Gateway® LR reaction LR Clonase™
    674..1897    +  CDS            SLC35F1: S35F1_HUMAN - Also known as C6orf169. Experimental evidence at protein level: Swiss-Prot protein existence level 1. Putative solute transporter. From Homo sapiens (Human).
   1899..1998    -  protein_bind   attL2: mutant version of attL; recombination site for the Gateway® LR reaction LR Clonase™
   2016..2034    -  promoter       T7 promoter: promoter for bacteriophage T7 RNA polymerase
   2168..2977    +  CDS            KanR: aminoglycoside phosphotransferase; aph(3')-Ia; confers resistance to kanamycin in bacteria or G418 (Geneticin®) in eukaryotes
   3124..3712    +  rep_origin     ori: high-copy-number ColE1/pMB1/pBR322/pUC origin of replication
