[The description below was written by a language model from this plasmid's Addgene catalogue record and pLannotate feature annotations shown in this document.]
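Description:
pDONR221_SLC35F1 is a Gateway entry clone built on the pDONR221 backbone and carrying a codon-optimized open reading frame for human SLC35F1 (also known as C6orf169), a member of the solute carrier family annotated as a putative solute transporter. The sequenced plasmid is about 3.8 kb. It is propagated in E. coli through a high-copy ColE1/pUC-type origin and selected with kanamycin via an aminoglycoside phosphotransferase (KanR) gene. Although the catalogue lists the vector type as mammalian expression, the feature table shows no eukaryotic promoter or polyadenylation signal. The plasmid therefore serves as a shuttle for the ORF rather than as an expression construct in its own right.

The 1,224 bp SLC35F1 coding sequence lies between attL1 and attL2 sites. In an LR Clonase reaction these sites recombine with the attR sites of a destination vector and transfer the ORF directionally and in a defined frame into the chosen expression backbone. Upstream of the cassette, rrnB T1 and T2 terminators insulate the insert from read-through transcription originating in the backbone. A T7 promoter sits just beyond attL2 in reverse orientation. The short lacI and lacZα fragments in the annotation are backbone remnants with no functional role, and M13 forward and reverse primer sites flank the cassette for sequence verification. No epitope tags or reporters are annotated, and the record does not say whether the ORF keeps a stop codon. The plasmid is part of a consortium-generated collection of solute carrier clones, intended for subcloning SLC genes into custom expression vectors for transporter studies and drug discovery work.
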