Addgene plasmid #132133: pDONR221_SLC35F1
Purpose: Gateway entry clone with codon-optimized ORF sequence for subcloning into custom expression vectors
Depositing lab: RESOLUTE Consortium & Giulio Superti-Furga. Depositing organization: CeMM Research Center for Molecular Medicine. Publication: The RESOLUTE consortium: unlocking SLC transporters for drug discovery. Superti-Furga G, Lackner D, Wiedmer T, Ingles-Prieto A, Barbosa B, Girardi E, Goldmann U, Gurtl B, Klavins K, Klimek C, Lindinger S, Lineiro-Retes E, Muller AC, Onstein S, Redinger G, Reil D, Sedlyarov V, Wolf G, Crawford M, Everley R, ... Steppan CM. Nat Rev Drug Discov. 2020 Jul;19(7):429-430. doi: 10.1038/d41573-020-00056-6. PubMed 32265506.
Backbone
  Vector backbone: pDONR221
  Backbone manufacturer: Thermo Fisher Scientific
  Backbone size w/o insert (bp): 2550
  Vector type: Mammalian Expression
Growth in bacteria
  Bacterial resistance: Kanamycin, 50 μg/mL
  Growth temperature: 37°C
  Growth strain: Stbl3
  Copy number: High Copy
Gene/Insert
  Gene/Insert name: SLC35F1 (alt name: dJ230I3.1, C6orf169)
  Species: H. sapiens (human)
  Insert size (bp): 1224
  Entrez Gene: SLC35F1 (a.k.a. C6orf169, FLJ13018, dJ230I3.1)
  Cloning method: Gateway Cloning
  Sequencing primers: 5′ M13-fwd; 3′ M13-rev
Terms and licenses: Academic/Nonprofit Terms; Industry Terms
Depositor comments: For more information on the full Resolute plasmid collection, please see www.addgene.org/depositor-collections/re-solute/. Please provide your feedback on this plasmid to the RESOLUTE consortium by filling out their RESOLUTE repository feedback form: https://forms.office.com/Pages/ResponsePage.aspx?id=0e05yklzmkS7rjFGQL4N7z4feCLQvEJAmVcOCM_u885UN1JJRko0Ukg4TVQwNTZLOUxPQVJWT1NHUCQlQCN0PWcu
How to cite: pDONR221_SLC35F1 was a gift from RESOLUTE Consortium & Giulio Superti-Furga (Addgene plasmid # 132133 ; http://n2t.net/addgene:132133 ; RRID:Addgene_132133)
