>Addgene plasmid #132133 | pDONR221_SLC35F1 | depositor partial sequence | sequence record 253666 | Codon-optimized ORF of SLC35F1
ATGATCCCCCCTGAGCAGCCTCAGCAGCAGCTGCAGCCACCATCTCCAGCACCTCCAAACCACGTGGTGA
CCACAATCGAGAATCTGCCTGCAGAGGGATCCGGAGGAGGAGGATCCCTGTCTGCCAGCTCCAGGGCAGG
CGTGCGCCAGAGGATCAGAAAGGTGCTGAACCGCGAGATGCTGATCTCTGTGGCCCTGGGACAGGTGCTG
AGCCTGCTGATCTGCGGCATCGGCCTGACATCTAAGTACCTGAGCGAGGACTTTCACGCCAACACCCCAG
TGTTCCAGAGCTTTCTGAATTACATCCTGCTGTTCCTGGTGTATACCACAACCCTGGCCGTGAGGCAGGG
AGAGGAGAACCTGCTGGCCATCCTGCGGAGAAGGTGGTGGAAGTACATGATCCTGGGCCTGATCGACCTG
GAGGCCAATTATCTGGTGGTGAAGGCCTACCAGTATACAACCCTGACATCCATCCAGCTGCTGGATTGTT
TTGTGATCCCCGTGGTCATCCTGCTGTCTTGGTTCTTTCTGCTGATCCGGTATAAGGCCGTGCACTTCAT
CGGCATCGTGGTGTGCATCCTGGGCATGGGCTGTATGGTGGGCGCCGACGTGCTGGTGGGCAGACACCAG
GGAGCAGGAGAGAACAAGCTGGTGGGCGATCTGCTGGTGCTGGGAGGAGCCACACTGTACGGCATCTCTA
ACGTGTGGGAGGAGTATATCATCAGGACCCTGAGCCGCGTGGAGTTTCTGGGCATGATCGGCCTGTTCGG
CGCCTTCTTTTCCGGCATCCAGCTGGCCATCATGGAGCACAAGGAGCTGCTGAAGGTGCCCTGGGACTGG
CAGATCGGCCTGCTGTACGTGGGCTTCTCCGCCTGCATGTTTGGCCTGTATTCTTTCATGCCTGTGGTCA
TCAAGAAGACCAGCGCCACCAGCGTGAACCTGAGCCTGCTGACAGCCGATCTGTACTCCCTGTTTTGTGG
CCTGTTCCTGTTTCACTACAAGTTCAGCGGCCTGTATCTGCTGTCCTTCTTTACCATCCTGATCGGCCTG
GTGCTGTACTCTAGCACAAGCACCTATATCGCCCAGGACCCACGGGTGTACAAGCAGTTCAGAAATCCCT
CCGGCCCTGTGGTGGATCTGCCAACAACCGCCCAGGTGGAGCCCTCCGTGACATATACCTCTCTGGGACA
GGAGACCGAGGAGGAGCCACACGTGCGGGTGGCC
